Addgene plasmid #124862: pAAV-FLEXfrt-SaCas9-U6-sgSlc18a2
Purpose: Mutagenesis of Slc18a2
Depositing lab: Larry Zweifel. Depositing organization: University of Washington. Publication: Conditional Single Vector CRISPR/SaCas9 Viruses for Efficient Mutagenesis in the Adult Mouse Nervous System. Hunker AC, Soden ME, Krayushkina D, Heymann G, Awatramani R, Zweifel LS. Cell Rep. 2020 Mar 24;30(12):4303-4316.e6. doi: 10.1016/j.celrep.2020.02.092. PubMed 32209486.
Backbone
  Vector backbone: pX601
  Vector type: Mouse Targeting, AAV, CRISPR
Growth in bacteria
  Bacterial resistance: Ampicillin, 100 μg/mL
  Growth temperature: 37°C
  Growth strain: NEB Stable
  Copy number: High Copy
Gene/Insert
  Gene/Insert name: Slc18a2
  gRNA/shRNA sequence: CGATGAACAGGATCAGCTTGC
  Species: M. musculus (mouse)
  Entrez Gene: Slc18a2 (a.k.a. 1110037L13Rik, 9330105E13, Vmat2)
  Cloning method: Restriction Enzyme; 5′ cloning site Unknown (unknown if destroyed); 3′ cloning site Unknown (unknown if destroyed)
Terms and licenses: Academic/Nonprofit Terms; Industry Terms: Not Available to Industry
How to cite: pAAV-FLEXfrt-SaCas9-U6-sgSlc18a2 was a gift from Larry Zweifel (Addgene plasmid # 124862 ; http://n2t.net/addgene:124862 ; RRID:Addgene_124862)
