[The description below was written by a language model from this plasmid's Addgene catalogue record and pLannotate feature annotations shown in this document.]
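Description:
pAAV-FLEXfrt-SaCas9-U6-sgSlc18a2 is a single-vector AAV CRISPR plasmid built on the pX601 backbone and designed for recombinase-dependent mutagenesis of mouse Slc18a2 (also known as Vmat2). The 7.7 kb plasmid is maintained in bacteria through a high-copy ColE1/pUC-type origin with ampicillin selection (β-lactamase under its own promoter), and it also carries an f1 phage origin. The payload lies between AAV2 inverted terminal repeats, which allow the cassette to be packaged into recombinant AAV particles. The upstream ITR is annotated only as short fragments, whereas the downstream one is called in full.

Within the ITRs, a CMV enhancer/promoter sits upstream of the Staphylococcus aureus Cas9 coding sequence, which is placed in the antisense orientation. It is fused to a nucleoplasmin nuclear localization signal and a 3xHA epitope tag for detection, and a bGH polyadenylation signal follows the cassette. The name indicates a FLEX (flip-excision) switch built from FRT sites, so that FLP recombinase would invert the cassette into the sense orientation and restrict SaCas9 expression to FLP-expressing cells. The annotation identifies only one minimal FRT site, upstream of the inverted cassette, so any remaining recombination sites (possibly variant FRT sequences) are not captured in the feature table. Downstream, a human U6 RNA polymerase III promoter constitutively drives a guide targeting Slc18a2 joined to the SaCas9 gRNA scaffold.

The small size of SaCas9 lets nuclease and guide fit in one AAV genome. According to the associated publication title, the construct belongs to a set of conditional single-vector viruses for efficient mutagenesis in the adult mouse nervous system.
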