Features (pLannotate 1.2.2; 21 found; start..end, strand, type, name):
     12..39      +  repeat_region  AAV2 ITR (fragment): inverted terminal repeat of adeno-associated virus serotype 2 inverted
     68..95      +  repeat_region  AAV2 ITR (fragment): inverted terminal repeat of adeno-associated virus serotype 2 inverted
    154..533     +  enhancer       CMV enhancer: human cytomegalovirus immediate early enhancer
    534..737     +  promoter       CMV promoter: human cytomegalovirus (CMV) immediate early promoter
    780..813     +  protein_bind   FRT (minimal): supports FLP-mediated excision but not integration (Turan and Bode, 2011) FLP recombinase from the Saccharomyces cerevisiae 2μ plasmid
    883..911     -  CDS            3xHA (fragment): three tandem HA epitope tags
    922..938     -  CDS            3xHA (fragment): three tandem HA epitope tags
    949..965     -  CDS            3xHA (fragment): three tandem HA epitope tags
    972..1019    -  CDS            nucleoplasmin NLS: bipartite nuclear localization signal from nucleoplasmin
   1020..4175    -  CDS            cas9: CAS9_STAAU - Experimental evidence at protein level: Swiss-Prot protein existence level 1. CRISPR (clustered regularly interspaced short palindromic repeat) is an adaptive immune system that provides protection against mobile genetic elements (viruses, transposable elements and conjugative plasmids). CRISPR clusters contain spacers, sequences complementary to antecedent mobile elements, and target invading nucleic acids. CRISPR clusters are transcribed and processed into CRISPR RNA (crRNA). In type II CRISPR systems correct processing of pre-crRNA requires a trans- encoded small RNA (tracrRNA)
   4416..4527    +  polyA_signal   bGH poly(A) signal: bovine growth hormone polyadenylation signal
   4630..4870    +  promoter       U6 promoter: RNA polymerase III promoter for human U6 snRNA
   4901..4976    +  misc_RNA       Sa gRNA scaffold: guide RNA scaffold for the Staphylococcus aureus CRISPR/Cas9 system
   4990..5130    +  repeat_region  AAV2 ITR: inverted terminal repeat of adeno-associated virus serotype 2 inverted
   5135..5186    -  misc_feature   bom (fragment): basis of mobility region from pBR322
   5205..5660    +  rep_origin     f1 ori (sequence partly withheld): f1 bacteriophage origin of replication; arrow indicates direction of (+) strand synthesis
   5661..5710    -  misc_feature   bom (fragment): basis of mobility region from pBR322
   5812..5847    -  CDS            rop (fragment): Rop protein, which maintains plasmids at low copy number; rop
   5942..6046    +  promoter       AmpR promoter: bla
   6047..6907    +  CDS            AmpR: β-lactamase; bla; confers resistance to ampicillin, carbenicillin, and related antibiotics
   7078..7666    +  rep_origin     ori: high-copy-number ColE1/pMB1/pBR322/pUC origin of replication
>Addgene plasmid #124862 | pAAV-FLEXfrt-SaCas9-U6-sgSlc18a2 | addgene full sequence | sequence record 243589 | Addgene NGS Result
CCTGCAGGCAGCTGCGCGCTCGCTCGCTCACTGAGGCCGCCCGGGCGTCGGGCGACCTTTGGTCGCCCGG
CCTCAGTGAGCGAGCGAGCGCGCAGAGAGGGAGTGGCCAACTCCATCACTAGGGGTTCCTGCGGCCTCTA
GACTCGAGGCGTTGACATTGATTATTGACTAGTTATTAATAGTAATCAATTACGGGGTCATTAGTTCATA
GCCCATATATGGAGTTCCGCGTTACATAACTTACGGTAAATGGCCCGCCTGGCTGACCGCCCAACGACCC
CCGCCCATTGACGTCAATAATGACGTATGTTCCCATAGTAACGCCAATAGGGACTTTCCATTGACGTCAA
TGGGTGGAGTATTTACGGTAAACTGCCCACTTGGCAGTACATCAAGTGTATCATATGCCAAGTACGCCCC
CTATTGACGTCAATGACGGTAAATGGCCCGCCTGGCATTATGCCCAGTACATGACCTTATGGGACTTTCC
TACTTGGCAGTACATCTACGTATTAGTCATCGCTATTACCATGGTGATGCGGTTTTGGCAGTACATCAAT
GGGCGTGGATAGCGGTTTGACTCACGGGGATTTCCAAGTCTCCACCCCATTGACGTCAATGGGAGTTTGT
TTTGGCACCAAAATCAACGGGACTTTCCAAAATGTCGTAACAACTCCGCCCCATTGACGCAAATGGGCGG
TAGGCGTGTACGGTGGGAGGTCTATATAAGCAGAGCTCTCTGGCTAACTACCGGTGCTAGCGTCGACAGA
ATTGGATCCGAAGTTCCTATTCTCTAGAAAGTATAGGAACTTCCAAGGCCTGAAGTTCCTATTCTTCAAA
AGGTATAGGAACTTCGCGGCCGCTTGATATCTTGGCGCGCCTTAAGCGTAATCTGGAACATCGTATGGGT
AAGCGTAATCTGGAACATCGTATGGGTAAGCGTAATCTGGAACATCGTATGGGTAGGATCCCTTTTTCTT
TTTTGCCTGGCCGGCCTTTCTCGTGGCCGCCGGCCTTTTGCCCTTTTTGATGATCTGAGGGTGCTTCTTA
GATTTCACTTCATACAGGTTGCCCAGAATGTCTGTGCTGTACTTCTTAATGCTCTGGGTCTTGGAGGCGA
TTGTCTTAATGATCCTGGGGGGCCTCTTGTCGTTCATGTTTTCCAGGTACTCGCGGTAGGTGATGTCGAT
CATGTTCACTTCGATCCGGTTCAGCAGGTCGTTGTTCACGCCGATCACTCTATACAGCTCGCCGTTGATC
TTGATCAGATCGTTGTTGTAGAAGGAGGCGATAAACTCGGCCTGGTTGCTGATCTTCTTCAGCTTCTTAG
CTTCCTCATAGCACTTGCTATTCACTTCGTAGTAGTTTTCTTTTTTGATCACATCCAGATTCTTCACGGT
CACGAACTTGTACACGCCATTGTCCAGGTACACGTCGAATCTGTAGGGCTTCAGGGACAGCTTCACGACC
TTGTTTCTGCTGTTGGGGTAGTCGTCGGTGATGTCCAGATGGGCGTTCAGTTTGTTGCCGTAATACTTAA
TCTTCTTGATCACGGGGCCGTTGTCCTTTTTGGAGTACTTGGTCAGGTAGTTCCCGGTTTCCTCGTAGTA
CTTGTACAGGGGATTCTTCTCGTCGCCGTACTGTTCCATAATCAGCTTCAGTTTCTGGTAGGTCTGGGGG
TCGTGGTGGTACATCAGCAGCTTTTCGGGGCTCTTGTTGATCAGCTTTTTCAGCTTGTCATTGTCCTTGT
CGTACAGGCCGTTCAGATTGTTCACGATCAGGGTGTTGCCCTTGTCGTCCTTCCGGGTGGAGTACAGGGT
GTCGTTAATCAGCTCTCTATTAGGCTTCTTGTCCACCCGGTGGCTGTACTTGTAGTCCTTGAAGTCCTTA
ATGTGCTTGATCTGGTGGGGGGTGATGAAGATCTCTTTGTACTCCTGCTCGGTTTCGATCTCGGGCATGC
TCTCGGCCTGCTTTTCCTCGAACATCTGGTTTTCCATCACTTTTTTGGCCTTGTCCAGTTTCTTCCACTC
TTTGAAGATGAAATCGGCGTTGGCAATGATCAGGGCGTCCTCGGCGTGGTGCTTGTACCCCTTGTTCCGC
TCTTTCTTAAACTTCCACTTCCGCCGCAGAAAGCTGGTGAAGCCGCCATTGATGGACTTCACTTTCACGT
CCAGGTTGTTCACTCTGAAGTAGCTCCGCAGCAGGTTCATCAGGCCTCTGGTGGCGTATCTGGTATCCAC
CAGGTTCCGGTTGATGAAGTCTTTCTGCACGGAGAACCTGTTGATGTCCCGTTCTTCCAGCAGATACTCT
TTCTTGGTCTTGCTGATTCTGCCCTTGCCCTTGGCCAGATTCAGGATGTGCTTCTTGAAGGTTTCGTAGC
TGATCTTGCTGTCGCTGCTGCTCAGGTACTGGAATGGGGTCCGGTTGCCCTTCTTGCTGTTTTCTTCCTG
CTTCACGAGCACCTTGTTGTTGAAGCTGTTGTCGAAGGACACGCTTCTGGGGATGATGTGGTCCACCTCA
TAGTTGAAGGGGTTGTTCAGCAGATCTTCCAGAGGGATGGCTTCCAGGCTGTACAGGCACTTGCCTTCCT
GCATGTCGTGCAGCTTGATCTTCTCGATCAGGTACTTGGCGTTCTCTTTGCCGGTGGTCCGGATGATTTC
CTCGATCCGCTCGTTGGTCTGCCGGTTCCGCTTCTGCATCTCGTTGATCATTTTCTGGGCGTCCTTGGAG
TTCTTCTCGCGGGCCAGCTCGATAATGATGTCGTTGGGCAGGCCGTACTTCTTGATGATGGCGTTGATCA
CTTTGATGCTCTGGATGAAGCTTCTCTTCACGACGGGGCTCAGGATGAAGTCGTCCACCAGGGTGGTGGG
GATCTCTTTCTGCTGGGACAGGTCCACCTTCTTGGGCACCAGCTTCAGCCGGTTGAAGATAGCGATCTGG
TTGTCGTTGGTGTGCCACAGCTCGTCCAGGATCAGGTTGATGGCCTTCAGGCTCAGGTTGTGGGTGCCGG
TATAGCCCTTCAGATTAGAGATCTGCTCGATCTCTTCCTGGGTCAGCTCGGAGTTCAGATTGGTCAGTTC
TTCCTGGATGTCCTCGCTGCTCTGGTAGATGGTCAGGATCTTGGCAATCTGATCCAGCAGCTCGGCGTTC
TCAATAATCTCTTTCCGGGCGGTAATGTCCTTGATGTCGTGGTACACCTTCAGGTTGGTGAACTCGGGCT
TGCCGGTGCTGGTCACTCTGTAGCCCTTAATATCCTCTTCGTTCACGAGGATTTCTTTGGCGATCTGCTT
CAGGGTGGGCTTCTTCTTCTGCTTGAACACGTTCTCGATGATCTGGAACTTCTCGTAATATTCCAGCTTC
TCGTTCTCGTCCCTGGTGATCACGAGATTGTTCAGGTCGTTCAGGGCGTTGTACAGGTCGGCGTTGTAGG
CGTACTTCACGCTCCGCAGTTCCTCGGGGAAGTAGGTGCAGTGGCCCATCAGCATCTCGTACCATTCTTT
GATGTCCTTCCAGCCGAAGGGGCTGCCCTCGCCAGGTCCCTCATAGTAGGTCCGCCGGGTTTCCAGCAGG
TCGATGTAGGTGTCGATGAAGCTCTGGTCCAGCTGGTGGTAGGCCTTCTGCACCTTCAGCAGCTGTTTGG
CTTCTTTCACGTAGTCGCTGGTCTTGAATCTGTTGATGCTGCCCCGCACTTCGCCGTCTTTCTTCAGCCG
TTCCAGCTGCAGTTCGGCCACGTATTTCTCTTCCAGGGCCTTGCTGTTCCGGCTGATCTGCTCTTTGGTG
GACAGCTCGTTGCCGGTGTCCTCTTCCACCTCGTTCACGTTGTGCACGCCTCTTCTCTTGGCCAGGTGCA
GCAGGGCGGCAGAGAACTCTTCCTCGCTCAGCTTCTGGCTCAGGCCCTTCACTCTGGCCTCGTAGGGGTT
GATGCCGCTCAGCTCGCTGTGGTCGGTCAGCAGGTTGTAGTCGAACAGCAGCTTCTTCACTCTCTGGATT
CTATGCCGCCTCCGCCGCTTCAGCCTTCTGGCGCCTCTCTTGCTCCGCCTGCCCTCGTTGTTTTCCACGT
TGGCCTCTTTGAACAGCCGCACGCCGGCATCGATCACGTCCCGTGTCTCGTAGTCGATGATGCCGTAGCC
CACGCTGGTGATGCCGATGTCCAGGCCCAGGATGTAGTTCCGCTTGGCTGCTGGGACTCCGTGGATACCG
ACCTTCCGCTTCTTCTTTGGGGCCATGCGGCCGCTGCAGACCGGTTTAGATCTTTACTAGTTTAAGCTTC
AATTGGAAGTTCCTATTCTTTCTAGAGTATAGGAACTTCCTGCAGTAGGCTAGCGAAGTTCCTATTCCTT
TTGAAGTATAGGAACTTCGTCGAGGGGGGGCCCGAGCTTATCGATGAATTCCTAGAGCTCGCTGATCAGC
CTCGACTGTGCCTTCTAGTTGCCAGCCATCTGTTGTTTGCCCCTCCCCCGTGCCTTCCTTGACCCTGGAA
GGTGCCACTCCCACTGTCCTTTCCTAATAAAATGAGGAAATTGCATCGCATTGTCTGAGTAGGTGTCATT
CTATTCTGGGGGGTGGGGTGGGGCAGGACAGCAAGGGGGAGGATTGGGAAGAGAATAGCAGGCATGCTGG
GGAGGTACCGAGGGCCTATTTCCCATGATTCCTTCATATTTGCATATACGATACAAGGCTGTTAGAGAGA
TAATTGGAATTAATTTGACTGTAAACACAAAGATATTAGTACAAAATACGTGACGTAGAAAGTAATAATT
TCTTGGGTAGTTTGCAGTTTTAAAATTATGTTTTAAAATGGACTATCATATGCTTACCGTAACTTGAAAG
TATTTCGATTTCTTGGCTTTATATATCTTGTGGAAAGGACGAAACACCGCGATGAACAGGATCAGCTTGC
GTTTTAGTACTCTGGAAACAGAATCTACTAAAACAAGGCAAAATGCCGTGTTTATCTCGTCAACTTGTTG
GCGAGATTTTTGCGGCCGCAGGAACCCCTAGTGATGGAGTTGGCCACTCCCTCTCTGCGCGCTCGCTCGC
TCACTGAGGCCGGGCGACCAAAGGTCGCCCGACGCCCGGGCTTTGCCCGGGCGGCCTCAGTGAGCGAGCG
AGCGCGCAGCTGCCTGCAGGGGCGCCTGATGCGGTATTTTCTCCTTACGCATCTGTGCGGTATTTCACAC
CGCATA
[95 nt withheld, positions 5187-5281]
T
[46 nt withheld, positions 5283-5328]
C
[141 nt withheld, positions 5330-5470]
CCTTTGACGTTGGAGTCCACGTTCTTT
[37 nt withheld, positions 5498-5534]
ACTCTATCTCGGGCTATTCTTTTGATTTATAAGGGATTTTGCCGATTTCGGTCTATTGGTTAAAAAATGA
GCTGATTTAACAAAAATTTAACGCGAATTTTAACAAAATATTAACGTTTACAATTTTATGGTGCACTCTC
AGTACAATCTGCTCTGATGCCGCATAGTTAAGCCAGCCCCGACACCCGCCAACACCCGCTGACGCGCCCT
GACGGGCTTGTCTGCTCCCGGCATCCGCTTACAGACAAGCTGTGACCGTCTCCGGGAGCTGCATGTGTCA
GAGGTTTTCACCGTCATCACCGAAACGCGCGAGACGAAAGGGCCTCGTGATACGCCTATTTTTATAGGTT
AATGTCATGATAATAATGGTTTCTTAGACGTCAGGTGGCACTTTTCGGGGAAATGTGCGCGGAACCCCTA
TTTGTTTATTTTTCTAAATACATTCAAATATGTATCCGCTCATGAGACAATAACCCTGATAAATGCTTCA
ATAATATTGAAAAAGGAAGAGTATGAGTATTCAACATTTCCGTGTCGCCCTTATTCCCTTTTTTGCGGCA
TTTTGCCTTCCTGTTTTTGCTCACCCAGAAACGCTGGTGAAAGTAAAAGATGCTGAAGATCAGTTGGGTG
CACGAGTGGGTTACATCGAACTGGATCTCAACAGCGGTAAGATCCTTGAGAGTTTTCGCCCCGAAGAACG
TTTTCCAATGATGAGCACTTTTAAAGTTCTGCTATGTGGCGCGGTATTATCCCGTATTGACGCCGGGCAA
GAGCAACTCGGTCGCCGCATACACTATTCTCAGAATGACTTGGTTGAGTACTCACCAGTCACAGAAAAGC
ATCTTACGGATGGCATGACAGTAAGAGAATTATGCAGTGCTGCCATAACCATGAGTGATAACACTGCGGC
CAACTTACTTCTGACAACGATCGGAGGACCGAAGGAGCTAACCGCTTTTTTGCACAACATGGGGGATCAT
GTAACTCGCCTTGATCGTTGGGAACCGGAGCTGAATGAAGCCATACCAAACGACGAGCGTGACACCACGA
TGCCTGTAGCAATGGCAACAACGTTGCGCAAACTATTAACTGGCGAACTACTTACTCTAGCTTCCCGGCA
ACAATTAATAGACTGGATGGAGGCGGATAAAGTTGCAGGACCACTTCTGCGCTCGGCCCTTCCGGCTGGC
TGGTTTATTGCTGATAAATCTGGAGCCGGTGAGCGTGGAAGCCGCGGTATCATTGCAGCACTGGGGCCAG
ATGGTAAGCCCTCCCGTATCGTAGTTATCTACACGACGGGGAGTCAGGCAACTATGGATGAACGAAATAG
ACAGATCGCTGAGATAGGTGCCTCACTGATTAAGCATTGGTAACTGTCAGACCAAGTTTACTCATATATA
CTTTAGATTGATTTAAAACTTCATTTTTAATTTAAAAGGATCTAGGTGAAGATCCTTTTTGATAATCTCA
TGACCAAAATCCCTTAACGTGAGTTTTCGTTCCACTGAGCGTCAGACCCCGTAGAAAAGATCAAAGGATC
TTCTTGAGATCCTTTTTTTCTGCGCGTAATCTGCTGCTTGCAAACAAAAAAACCACCGCTACCAGCGGTG
GTTTGTTTGCCGGATCAAGAGCTACCAACTCTTTTTCCGAAGGTAACTGGCTTCAGCAGAGCGCAGATAC
CAAATACTGTTCTTCTAGTGTAGCCGTAGTTAGGCCACCACTTCAAGAACTCTGTAGCACCGCCTACATA
CCTCGCTCTGCTAATCCTGTTACCAGTGGCTGCTGCCAGTGGCGATAAGTCGTGTCTTACCGGGTTGGAC
TCAAGACGATAGTTACCGGATAAGGCGCAGCGGTCGGGCTGAACGGGGGGTTCGTGCACACAGCCCAGCT
TGGAGCGAACGACCTACACCGAACTGAGATACCTACAGCGTGAGCTATGAGAAAGCGCCACGCTTCCCGA
AGGGAGAAAGGCGGACAGGTATCCGGTAAGCGGCAGGGTCGGAACAGGAGAGCGCACGAGGGAGCTTCCA
GGGGGAAACGCCTGGTATCTTTATAGTCCTGTCGGGTTTCGCCACCTCTGACTTGAGCGTCGATTTTTGT
GATGCTCGTCAGGGGGGCGGAGCCTATGGAAAAACGCCAGCAACGCGGCCTTTTTACGGTTCCTGGCCTT
TTGCTGGCCTTTTGCTCACATGT
