>Addgene plasmid #124862 | pAAV-FLEXfrt-SaCas9-U6-sgSlc18a2 | depositor partial sequence | sequence record 238474 | U6 promoter, sgRNA insert, SaCas9 sgRNA scaffold
GAGGGCCTATTTCCCATGATTCCTTCATATTTGCATATACGATACAAGGCTGTTAGAGAGATAATTGGAA
TTAATTTGACTGTAAACACAAAGATATTAGTACAAAATACGTGACGTAGAAAGTAATAATTTCTTGGGTA
GTTTGCAGTTTTAAAATTATGTTTTAAAATGGACTATCATATGCTTACCGTAACTTGAAAGTATTTCGAT
TTCTTGGCTTTATATATCTTGTGGAAAGGACGAAACACCGCGATGAACAGGATCAGCTTGCGTTTTAGTA
CTCTGGAAACAGAATCTACTAAAACAAGGCAAAATGCCGTGTTTATCTCGTCAACTTGTTGGCGAGA
